Addgene plasmid #71008: pFOSGE_COF2H06
Purpose: Gateway entry clone
Depositing lab: Alexander Stark. Depositing organization: Research Institute of Molecular Pathology (IMP). Publication: Transcriptional regulators form diverse groups with context-dependent regulatory functions. Stampfel G, Kazmar T, Frank O, Wienerroither S, Reiter F, Stark A. Nature. 2015 Nov 9. doi: 10.1038/nature15545. PubMed 26550828.
Backbone
  Vector backbone: pDONR221
  Backbone manufacturer: Invitrogen
  Backbone size w/o insert (bp): 4762
  Vector type: Gateway entry vector
Growth in bacteria
  Bacterial resistance: Kanamycin, 50 μg/mL
  Growth temperature: 37°C
  Growth strain: DH5alpha
  Copy number: High Copy
Gene/Insert
  Gene/Insert name: EloA (alt names: FBgn0039066; CG6755, FBtr0084374)
  Species: D. melanogaster (fly)
  Insert size (bp): 1929
  Entrez Gene: EloA (a.k.a. Dmel_CG6755, CG6755, Dmel\CG6755, Elo-A, dEloA)
  Cloning method: Gateway Cloning
  Sequencing primers: 5′ M13-F20; 3′ M13R
Terms and licenses: Academic/Nonprofit Terms; Industry Terms: Not Available to Industry
How to cite: pFOSGE_COF2H06 was a gift from Alexander Stark (Addgene plasmid # 71008 ; http://n2t.net/addgene:71008 ; RRID:Addgene_71008)
