[The description below was written by a language model from this plasmid's Addgene catalogue record.]
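Description:
pFOSGE_COF2H06 is a Gateway entry clone built on the commercial pDONR221 donor backbone and carrying the Drosophila melanogaster gene EloA (also recorded as CG6755, with a specific FlyBase transcript identifier given), as an insert of about 1.9 kb. It is a bacterial cloning plasmid rather than an expression vector: it is maintained at high copy in standard E. coli cloning strains and selected with kanamycin. The insert was introduced by Gateway recombination, which in a pDONR-type vector normally replaces the donor's counter-selectable cassette and leaves the insert flanked by attL recombination sites. However, no feature table is provided, so the exact site arrangement, the boundaries of the insert, and whether a stop codon is retained cannot be confirmed from the record. M13 forward and reverse primer sites flank the insert and are the listed means of sequence verification.

As an entry clone, the plasmid has no recorded promoter, tag or reporter driving EloA. Its role is to serve as a shuttle from which the fly sequence can be transferred by an LR recombination reaction into any compatible destination vector that supplies the promoter, fusion partners and host-specific elements. The associated publication concerns the context-dependent regulatory functions of transcriptional regulators, and the clone's plate-style name suggests it is one member of a larger collection of entry clones. The record itself states no purpose beyond "Gateway entry clone", so the particular destination vectors or assays used with it are not given.
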