>Addgene plasmid #71008 | pFOSGE_COF2H06 | depositor partial sequence | sequence record 126950 | insert
ATGGCCTCCACCAGCAATCTGCTGGACGTGGTGCGCCACTACCAGCGCAGCATTGAGAAGCACGGCGAGG
ACGAACAACGGCTGCTGCACTGCATCACCAAGCTGTTCAACCTGCCGATCAAATTCGAGCACCTGCAGGA
AACGGGAATTGGCAAGACGGTGAATGCCCTGCGCAAGATCAGCGGGGAAGTTGGCGTGGCGGCCAAGACG
CTGGTAACCAAGTGGAAGGCAATGGTGGCGAAGGAGGACCCTTCGATCGCATCTACGCCTACAGCCATAC
ATAACGAAGAGGACTCGGGCAAGACCAAGTCCAGCGACGAGGATCCCGACCAGGAGAACAAGGGCGGCAA
CTCATCCAGCGGCGAGGACTTGAACACCAGCAAGCACAAGTCAAAGCATGCCAAGAGCACCAAGCATGAG
CGTAGCAGCAGCAGCCGATCTCACTCCAAGAGTAGGTCTGACTCGGATAAGAAGCACAAGAGCTCTCGCC
ACGATAAATCCAAGGATAGAGATAAAGATCGGGAGGGTCAGAAGGAAGCTAAGGAGCACAAAGAAAAGAA
GTCAAATGGCGAGCACAAGTCAAAGGATTCCAGCAAATCCAGCAGCAGTCACAAGAGCAGCAAATCCGAG
AGCCACAAGAGCGAACACACCAAAAGCAAGCACGAAAAGGACAAAACTTCTCACAGTGAATTAAAGGAAG
TCAAAGACAAGTCGAGCAAACACAAATCATCGTCCTCCAAGTCATCAAAGCGCTCCCATAGTCCCCCACG
CCACGAGGAGGAGTCCCAAAAAGCAAAGATACCAAAAGTTAAATCGAAATCTGAGGAAGATTCCGCTGAT
GGTTTTGACTCCAGCATGGGCGCAAATTTTGACGATGTTCTTGGTCTGCTAAACATACCCATAAGTAGCA
AGAAGAGCAGCAGCAACAGCAAGAGCAAGTTTGTCGCCAAGCCAACTGCAGCCCCTTCCTCGTCAGCTCT
ATCAGCACCTACGACTGCTGGGTCATCTAAAGAGGCACTCTCAACTAGCAGTCGACCGACCTCCAAAAAA
CCCGAACTGTTGGCATCCACAGCTAAGCTGGAGCCCTTGGATCCAAACATTGCACTAGAACTTCCCACCA
TATCCAATAACTACAAGCCCATGCCATTAAATCAGACAGTTATGGACGTCGTCTTTAACCAGGGTGGCTC
ACACAAGGCGCAAGCATCACGATACTTTAATGAGTCAGAAGCTCTAGCGCAGGGCATCTCTTCCAAAACT
ATGCGCACCAAGATCTATTCGGGTGTGAGAACTGGTCAAATCCTGCAGGTCCCTTCCCTTTTTGATCTCT
GCACCCGCGTGCTGCAAAAGAATATTGATGCATTGGAGTATACGGGTGGCGTTCCGTTTGAGGTCCTACG
TCCCGTTTTGGAGCGAGCTACCCCCCAGCAGCTGCTTAACTTTGAGGAGTACAATCCTTATTTAATGGAT
GACAGTGATGTCCTATGGCAACAGCATGTCCAACGTCACTGTCGCAGTCAGCGGCGTGAAGAGATGGAAA
CGTGGCGCGAAATGTTTTTGCGCTGCCAAGAGGAAAAGGATCGCAAACTTAGCATTCTGGCCGAGAGCAT
CAAGGCATCGCAAAAGATAAGCGAGGCGCCTGTGCGCAAGACGCAATTGGCCTTTGTGGACTCAATGGTG
AAGCCGCCGCGTAGTGTGCAGCGCAAGCAAGAGCAATATGGCACCAAGGGCAAGCTAATTGCCACTCCAG
CCGCCCGAGTGGCCGCCTTGTCCAGCGTGACTCCAAATGCAGCCAAGGTGGGCGATGCCCGACTACGTGT
GCTGGCCGCTGCCAGGGACACGGCCCAAGTGGGGGCTGGACCAGCGCGATCGAAGAAGGCACCTCTAATG
GCGAAGACCTTGCAGTTTATGCGCGGACGTCTCAAACGA
