>Addgene plasmid #71008 | pFOSGE_COF2H06 | addgene partial sequence | sequence record 131539 | M13-Rev 5'-CAGGAAACAGCTATGACC-3'
ATAATGATTTTATTTTGACTGATAGTGACCTGTTCGTTGCAACAAATTGATAAGCAATGCTTTCTTATAA
TGCCAACTTTGTACAAGAAAGCTGGGTCTCGTTTGAGACGTCCGCGCATAAACTGCAAGGTCTTCGCCAT
TAGAGGTGCCTTCTTCGATCGCGCTGGTCCAGCCCCCACTTGGGCCGTGTCCCTGGCAGCGGCCAGCACA
CGTAGTCGGGCATCGCCCACCTTGGCTGCATTTGGAGTCACGCTGGACAAGGCGGCCACTCGGGCGGCTG
GAGTGGCAATTAGCTTGCCCTTGGTGCCATATTGCTCTTGCTTGCGCTGCACACTACGCGGCGGCTTCAC
CATTGAGTCCACAAAGGCCAATTGCGTCTTGCGCACAGGCGCCTCGCTTATCTTTTGCGATGCCTTGATG
CTCTCGGCCAGAATGCTAAGTTTGCGATCCTTTTCCTCTTGGCAGCGCAAAAACATTTCGCGCCACGTTT
CCATCTCTTCACGCCGCTGACTGCGACAGTGACGTTGGACATGCTGTTGCCATAGGACATCACTGTCATC
CATTAAATAAGGATTGTACTCCTCAAAGTTAAGCAGCTGCTGGGGGGTAGCTCGCTCCAAAACGGGACGT
AGGACCTCAAACGGAACGCCACCCGTATACTCCAATGCATCAATATTCTTTTGCAGCACGCGGGTGCAGA
GATCAAAAAGGGAAGGGACCTGCAGGATTTGACCAGTTCTCACACCCGAATAGATCTTGGTGCGCATAGT
TTTGGAAGAGATGCCCTGCGCTAGAGCTTCTGACTCATTAAAGTATCGTGATGCTTGCGCCTTGTGTGAG
CCACCCTGGTTAA
