>Addgene plasmid #71008 | pFOSGE_COF2H06 | addgene partial sequence | sequence record 131540 | M13-F20 5'-TGTAAAACGACGGCCAGT-3'
TTCGTTGCAACAAATTGATGAGCAATGCTTTTTTATAATGTCAACTTTGTACAAAAAAGCAGGCTTCATG
GCCTCCACCAGCAATCTGCTGGACGTGGTGCGCCACTACCAGCGCAGCATTGAGAAGCACGGCGAGGACG
AACAACGGCTGCTGCACTGCATCACCAAGCTGTTCAACCTGCCGATCAAATTCGAGCACCTGCAGGAAAC
GGGAATTGGCAAGACGGTGAATGCCCTGCGCAAGATCAGCGGGGAAGTTGGCGTGGCGGCCAAGACGCTG
GTAACCAAGTGGAAGGCAATGGTGGCGAAGGAGGACCCTTCGATCGCATCTACGCCTACAGCCATACATA
ACGAAGAGGACTCGGGCAAGACCAAGTCCAGCGACGAGGATCCCGACCAGGAGAACAAGGGCGGCAACTC
ATCCAGCGGCGAGGACTTGAACACCAGCAAGCACAAGTCAAAGCATGCCAAGAGCACCAAGCATGAGCGT
AGCAGCAGCAGCCGATCTCACTCCAAGAGTAGGTCTGACTCGGATAAGAAGCACAAGAGCTCTCGCCACG
ATAAATCCAAGGATAGAGATAAAGATCGGGAGGGTCAGAAGGAAGCTAAGGAGCACAAAGAAAAGAAGTC
AAATGGCGAGCACAAGTCAAAGGATTCCAGCAAATCCAGCAGCAGTCACAAGAGCAGCAAATCCGAGAGC
CACAAGAGCGAACACACCAAAAGCAAGCACGAAAAGGACAAAACTTCTCA
